>Addgene plasmid #56636 | YPet-Lysosomes-20 | depositor partial sequence | sequence record 87525 | insert sequence
GACGTCAGATCCGCTAGCGCTACCGGACTCAGATCTCGAGCGCCACCATGGCGGCCCCGGGCGCCCGGCG
GCCGCTGCTCCTGTTGCTGCTGGCAGGCCTTGCACACAGCGCCCCAGCACTGTTCGAGGTGAAAGACAAC
AACGGCACAGCGTGTATAATGGCCAGCTTCTCTGCCTCCTTTCTGACCACCTATGAGGCTGGACATGTTT
CTAAGGTCTCGAATATGACCCTGCCAGCCTCTGCAGAAGTCCTGAAGAATAGCAGCTCTTGTGGTGAAAA
GAATGCTTCTGAGCCCACCCTCGCAATCACCTTTGGAGAAGGATATTTACTGAAACTCACCTTCACAAAA
AACACAACACGTTACAGTGTCCAGCACATGTATTTCACATATAACCTGTCAGACACACAATTCTTTCCCA
ATGCCAGCTCCAAAGGGCCCGACACTGTGGATTCCACAACTGACATCAAGGCAGACATCAACAAAACATA
CCGATGTGTCAGCGACATCAGGGTCTACATGAAGAATGTGACCATTGTGCTCTGGGACGCTACTATCCAG
GCCTACCTGCCGAGTAGCAACTTCAGCAAGGAAGAGACACGCTGCCCACAGGATCAACCTTCCCCAACTA
CTGGGCCACCCAGCCCCTCACCACCACTTGTGCCCACAAACCCCAGTGTGTCCAAGTACAATGTGACTGG
TGACAATGGAACCTGCCTGCTGGCCTCTATGGCACTGCAACTCAACATCACCTACATGAAGAAGGACAAC
ACGACTGTGACCAGAGCATTCAACATCAACCCAAGTGACAAATATAGTGGGACTTGCGGTGCCCAGTTGG
TGACCCTGAAGGTGGGGAACAAGAGCAGAGTCCTGGAGCTGCAGTTTGGGATGAATGCCACTTCTAGCCT
GTTTTTCCTGCAAGGAGTTCAGTTGAACATGACTCTTCCTGATGCCATAGAGCCCACGTTCAGCACCTCC
AACTATTCCCTGAAAGCTCTTCAGGCCAGTGTCGGCAACTCATACAAGTGCAACAGTGAGGAGCACATCT
TTGTCAGCAAGGCGCTCGCCCTCAATGTCTTCAGCGTGCAAGTCCAGGCTTTCAGGGTAGAAAGTGACAG
GTTTGGGTCTGTGGAAGAGTGTGTACAGGACGGTAACAACATGCTGATCCCCATTGCTGTGGGCGGGGCC
CTGGCAGGGCTGGTCCTCATCGTCCTCATCGCCTACCTCATCGGCAGGAAGAGGAGTCACGCGGGCTATC
AGACCATCTCGGAATTCGGCTCCACCGGCTCCACCGGCTCCACCGGCGCGGATCCACCGGTCGCCACCAT
GGTGAGCAAAGGCGAAGAGCTGTTCACCGGCGTGGTGCCCATCCTGGTGGAGCTGGACGGCGACGTGAAC
GGCCACAAGTTCAGCGTGAGCGGCGAGGGCGAGGGCGACGCCACCTACGGCAAGCTGACCCTGAAGCTGC
TGTGCACCACCGGCAAGCTGCCCGTGCCCTGGCCCACCCTGGTGACCACCCTGGGCTACGGCGTGCAGTG
CTTCGCCCGGTACCCCGACCACATGAAGCAGCACGACTTCTTCAAGAGCGCCATGCCCGAGGGCTACGTG
CAGGAGCGGACCATCTTCTTCAAGGACGACGGCAACTACAAGACCCGGGCCGAGGTGAAGTTCGAGGGCG
ACACCCTGGTGAACCGGATCGAGCTGAAGGGCATCGACTTCAAGGAGGACGGCAACATCCTGGGCCACAA
GCTGGAGTACAACTACAACAGCCACAACGTGTACATCACCGCCGACAAGCAGAAGAACGGCATCAAGGCC
AACTTCAAGATCCGGCACAACATCGAGGACGGCGGCGTGCAGCTGGCCGACCACTACCAGCAGAACACCC
CCATCGGCGACGGCCCCGTGCTGCTGCCCGACAACCACTACCTGAGCTACCAGAGCGCCCTGTTCAAGGA
CCCCAACGAGAAGCGGGACCACATGGTGCTGCTGGAGTTCCTGACCGCCGCCGGCATCACCGAGGGCATG
AACGAGCTCTATAAGTAAAGCGGCCGCGACTCTAGATCATAATCAGCCATACCACATT
