>Addgene plasmid #56636 | YPet-Lysosomes-20 | addgene partial sequence | sequence record 139414 | EXFP-R 5'-GTCTTGTAGTTGCCGTCGTC-3'
TAGCCCTCGGGCATGGCGCTCTTGAAGAAGTCGTGCTGCTTCATGTGGTCGGGGTACCGGGCGAAGCACT
GCACGCCGTAGCCCAGGGTGGTCACCAGGGTGGGCCAGGGCACGGGCAGCTTGCCGGTGGTGCACAGCAG
CTTCAGGGTCAGCTTGCCGTAGGTGGCGTCGCCCTCGCCCTCGCCGCTCACGCTGAACTTGTGGCCGTTC
ACGTCGCCGTCCAGCTCCACCAGGATGGGCACCACGCCGGTGAACAGCTCTTCGCCTTTGCTCACCATGG
TGGCGACCGGTGGATCCGCGCCGGTGGAGCCGGTGGAGCCGGTGGAGCCGAATTCCGAGATGGTCTGATA
GCCCGCGTGACTCCTCTTCCTGCCGATGAGGTAGGCGATGAGGACGATGAGGACCAGCCCTGCCAGGGCC
CCGCCCACAGCAATGGGGATCAGCATGTTGTTACCGTCCTGTACACACTCTTCCACAGACCCAAACCTGT
CACTTTCTACCCTGAAAGCCTGGACTTGCACGCTGAAGACATTGAGGGCGAGCGCCTTGCTGACAAAGAT
GTGCTCCTCACTGTTGCACTTGTATGAGTTGCCGACACTGGCCTGAAGAGCTTTCAGGGAATAGTTGGAG
GTGCTGAACGTGGGCTCTATGGCATCAGGAAGAGTCATGTTCAACTGAACTCCTTGCAGGAAAAACAGGC
TAGAAGTGGCATTCATCCCAAACTGCAGCTCCAGGACTCTGCTCTTGTTCCCCACCTTCAGGGTCACCAA
CTGGGCACCGCAAGTCCCACTATATTTGTCACTTGGGTTGATGTTGAATGCTCTGGTCACAGTCGTGTTG
TCCTTCTT
