[The description below was written by a language model from this plasmid's Addgene catalogue record.]
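Description:
YPet-Lysosomes-20 is a mammalian expression plasmid that produces a fluorescent fusion protein for labelling lysosomal membranes in living or fixed cells. It is built on a YPet fluorescent-protein backbone of about 4.75 kb (excluding the insert), is maintained in E. coli as a high-copy plasmid under kanamycin selection, and carries a neomycin resistance marker that allows G418 selection of stably transfected mammalian cells. The record does not list the origin of replication or give a feature map. The use of an SV40 polyA reverse sequencing primer suggests that an SV40 polyadenylation signal lies downstream of the expression cassette.

The insert is rat (R. norvegicus) LAMP1, lysosome-associated membrane protein 1, expressed from the strong constitutive CMV promoter and fused to YPet. LAMP1 is an abundant transmembrane glycoprotein of the lysosomal limiting membrane, so it acts here as a targeting moiety that carries the fluorescent protein to lysosomes and late endocytic compartments. YPet is a bright yellow variant of GFP, recorded here with excitation at 513 nm and emission at 527 nm. The record does not say which end of LAMP1 carries YPet. It also does not explain the "20" in the name, which may refer to the linker between the two parts.

The construct is typically used as an organelle marker in fluorescence microscopy. Applications include visualising lysosome distribution, morphology and dynamics, and co-localisation studies alongside spectrally distinct fluorescent proteins.
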