Addgene plasmid #56636: YPet-Lysosomes-20
Purpose: Localization: Lysosome Membrane, Excitation: 513, Emission: 527
Depositing lab: Michael Davidson.
Backbone
  Vector backbone: Ypet
  Backbone size w/o insert (bp): 4750
  Vector type: Mammalian Expression
  Selectable markers: Neomycin (select with G418)
Growth in bacteria
  Bacterial resistance: Kanamycin, 50 μg/mL
  Growth temperature: 37°C
  Growth strain: DH5alpha
  Copy number: High Copy
Gene/Insert
  Gene/Insert name: LAMP1 (alt name: NM_012857.2)
  Species: R. norvegicus (rat)
  Promoter: CMV
  Tag / fusion protein: YPet
  Cloning method: Unknown
  Sequencing primers: 5′ CMV-F; 3′ SV40pA-R
Terms and licenses: Academic/Nonprofit Terms; Industry Terms
Depositor comments: . Excitation = 513; Emission = 527
How to cite: YPet-Lysosomes-20 was a gift from Michael Davidson (Addgene plasmid # 56636 ; http://n2t.net/addgene:56636 ; RRID:Addgene_56636)
